>Addgene plasmid #148063 | pAc5.1B-lambdaN-HA-DmPAN2-del130-133G-dsRNAres_Y | depositor full sequence | sequence record 290510 | Full Sequence
CTTCAAGGAATTAATTCTATATTCTAAAAACACAAATGATACTTCTAAAAAAAATCATGAATGGCATCAA
CTCTGAATCAAATCTTTGCAGATGCACCTACTTCTCATTTCCACTGTCACATCATTTTTCCAGATCTCGC
TGCCTGTTATGTGGCCCACAAACCAAGACACGTTTTATGGCCATTAAAGCTGGCTGATCGTCGCCAAACA
CCAAATACATATCAATATGTACATTCGAGAAAGAAGCGATCAAAGAAGCGTCTTCGGGCGAGTAGGAGAA
TGCGGAGGAGAAGGAGAACGAGCTGATCTAGTATCTCTCCACAATCCAATGCCAACTGACCAACTGGCCA
TATTCGGAGCAATTTGAAGCCAATTTCCATCGCCTGGCGATCGCTCCATTCTTGGCTATATGTTTTTCAC
CGTTCCCGGGGCCATTTTCAAAGACTCGTCGGTAAGATAAGATTGTGTCACTCGCTGTCTCTCTTCATTT
GTCGAAGAATGCTGAGGAATTTCGCGATGACGTCGGCGAGTATTTTGAAGAATGAGAATAATTTGTATTT
ATACGAAAATCAGTTAGTGGAATTTTCTACAAAAACATGTTATCTATAGATAATTTTGTTGCAAAATATG
TTGACTATGACAAAGATTGTATGTATATACCTTTAATGTATTCTCATTTTCTTATGTATTTATAATGGCA
ATGATGATACTGATGATATTTTAAGATGATGCCAGACCACAGGCTGATTTCTGCGTCTTTTGCCGAACGC
AGTGCATGTGCGGTTGTTGTTTTTTGGAATAGTTTCAATTTTCGGACTGTCCGCTTTGATTTCAGTTTCT
TGGCTTATTCAAAAAGCAAAGTAAAGCCAAAAAAGCGAGATGGCAATACCAAATGCGGCAAAACGGTAGT
GGAAGGAAAGGGGTGCGGGGCAGCGGAAGGAAGGGTGGGGCGGGGCGTGGCGGGGTCTGTGGCTGGGCGC
GACGTCACCGACGTTGGAGCCACTCCTTTGACCATGTGTGCGTGTGTGTATTATTCGTGTCTCGCCACTC
GCCGGTTGTTTTTTTCTTTTTATCTCGCTCTCTCTAGCGCCATCTCGTACGCATGCTCAACGCACCGCAT
GTTGCCGTGTCCTTTATGCGTCATTTTGGCTCGAAATAGGCAATTATTTAAACAAAGATTAGTCAACGAA
AACGCTAAAATAAATAAGTCTACAATATGGTTACTTATTGCCATGTGTGTGCAGCCAACGATAGCAACAA
AAGCAACAACACAGTGGCTTTCCCTCTTTCACTTTTTGTTTGCAAGCGCGTGCGAGCAAGACGGCACGAC
CGGCAAACGCAATTACGCTGACAAAGAGCAGACGAAGTTTTGGCCGAAAAACATCAAGGCGCCTGATACG
AATGCATTTGCAATAACAATTGCGATATTTAATATTGTTTATGAAGCTGTTTGACTTCAAAACACACAAA
AAAAAAAATAAAACAAATTATTTGAAAGAGAATTAGGAATCGGACAGCTTATCGTTACGGGCTAACAGCA
CACCGAGACGAAATAGCTTACCTGACGTCACAGCCTCTGGAAGAACTGCCGCCAAGCAGAGAGAGAGAGA
AAAAGAGGGAGAGCAGCTTAGACCGCATGTGCTTGTGTGTGAGGCGTCTCTCTCTTCGTCTCCTGTTTGC
GCAAACGCATAGACTGCACTGAGAAAATCGATTACCTATTTTTTATGAATGAATATTTGCACTATTACTA
TTCAAAACTATTAAGATAGCAATCACATTCAATAGCCAAATACTATACCACCTGAGCGATGCAACGAAAT
GATCAATTTGAGCAAAAATGCTGCATATTTAGGACGGCATCATTATAGAAATGCTTCTTGCTGTGTACTT
TTCTCTCGTCTGGCAGCTGTTTCGCCGTTATTGTTAAAACCGGCTTAAGTTAGGTGTGTTTTCTACGACT
AGTGATGCCCCTACTAGAAGATGTGTGTTGCACAAATGTCCCTGAATAACCAATTTGAAGTGCAGATAGC
AGTAAACGTAAGCTAATATGAATATTATTTAACTGTAATGTTTTAATATCGCTGGACATTACTAATAAAC
CCACTATAAACACATGTACATATGTATGTTTTGGCATACAATGAGTAGTTGGGGAAAAAATGTGTAAAAG
CACCGTGACCATCACAGCATAAAGATAACCAGCTGAAGTATCGAATATGAGTAACCCCCAAATTGAATCA
CATGCCGCAACTGATAGGACCCATGGAAGTACACTCTTCATGGCGATATACAAGACACACACAAGCACGA
ACACCCAGTTGCGGAGGAAATTCTCCGTAAATGAAAACCCAATCGGCGAACAATTCATACCCATATATGG
TAAAAGTTTTGAACGCGACTTGAGAGCGGAGAGCATTGCGGCTGATAAGGTTTTAGCGCTAAGCGGGCTT
TATAAAACGGGCTGCGGGACCAGTTTTCATATCACTACCGTTTGAGTTCTTGTGCTGTGTGGATACTCCT
CCCGACACAAAGCCGCTCCATCAGCCAGCAGTCGTCTAATCCAGAGACCCCGGATCGGGGTACCAACATG
GACGCACAAACACGACGACGTGAGCGTCGCGCTGAGAAACAAGCTCAATGGAAAGCTGCAAACGGTGGAT
CTCCTCCACATATGGCTTACCCATACGATGTTCCAGATTACGCTCCTCCAAGCTTGAATTCTGCAGATAT
CATGGACTATGTCTACTGTGGAACGGATCCGATTGGAGCTAGCGAGGATATCCTGTCCGTGTACGATGCC
GGCAGTGCCCCCGGCAATGGTCATTTCAGCCCGTCCTTTAACGGCTTTAATATTGGAACGACGGACCCCG
AGTACGTCGAACTGGTCCCGGTCCTGGCTGATGGAGGTGAACATTTTGGAGTGAGCTCCGTCGCCTTTGA
TGATTATGAGGAATTGTTGTGGATGGGAAATCAAGGAGGACATGTGACCAGCTATTATACCAATAGCATG
CAAAAATATACCAGCTTCCAAGTGCATGCTACGGATATCGTCCGTGATATTAGCACGTTGGATAGCGGCG
TCTTGGCCCTGACCCAAACGAGCTTGCGCCACCAAATTGGCCCGAAATTCACGTTTAAGAGCAATAATAT
GAAAGAAATGGTCTCCATGTTGCAACTGTCGCCCCACCGCTTGGTGATGGCTGGCTTGCAAGATGAACTG
ATTGATTTTGATTTGCGTACCCTGAAAGAGACGCGTATTGAACACGTCGGCGCTGGAGGCTGTACCGTCT
TGCGTAAAAACTCGCGCTACTTGTTCGCTGGAGATCAATTGGGCACCGTTACCCTGCGTGATTTGAATTC
CTTGTCCGTGCAACATACCATTAAAACCCATACGAATATTCTGAGCGATTTTTCCGTGCAAGGCAACTTG
CTGATTAGTTGTGGCTACAGCGGAAGGCAAAATAACCTGGCCATCGACCGCTTCCTAATGGTCTACGATC
TGCGCATGCTGCGCCTGATCGCGCCCATTCAAGTGATGATTGATCCGCAGATGTTGAAGTTCCTGCCATC
GCTGACATCCCAACTGGCCGTCGTGTCCAGCTACGGCCAGGTTCAGCTGGTGGACACTGTGGAGCTCAGC
GAGCCGCGAGTATCCATGTACCAGATCAACACCAACGGCAGCCAGTGCCTCAGCTTCGACATTAGCTCCT
CTTCACAGGCCATGGCATTTGGGGACCAGTCGGGCCACATCAACATGATTGCCGCTGTACAAACGCCTCA
GCCGCAGTTCAATCTCTACTCGCGAAGCACAGAGTTTGCGGACGTGGTGCCACAGCTGCCGATGGTCTCC
ATTACGGACACCAACTTTCCGCTATCGTCGGTCATGCTACCGCACTTGACGACGGGCACACAATGGTTCT
CAGATTGGCCGGAGGAACTGCTGCGCTACCGCTACCACAGGCCCAAGACCATTGATCCCGAAGTGCTGAG
CAACATGAAAATGCAGGGACCGATTGGATACTCGCCAAACCCACGCACCGCCCGTCGTAATCAAATTCCG
TACGTGATTGAGCAGGGCGGCGTGTGCAGTCCGAACGGAAATGGAACTGCGGCGGCGACCAAGGCGGAGA
ACGGTGTGAAAATCATTCCACGGCGGTATCGCAAAGTCGAGCTGAAGTACACGAAGCTGGGCACCCAGGA
CTTTGACTTTGACCAGCATAATCAAACATGTTTCGCGGGGCTGGAGGCAACGCTACCGAACTCCTACTGC
AATGCTATGCTACAGATTTTGTATTTCACCGACGCGCTTCGCGTGAAGCTGCTGGAGCATTCGTGCATCA
AGGAGTTTTGCCTGTCCTGCGAACTAGGGTTCCTCTTCAACATGCTGGATAAAAGTACCGCTTCTTCACC
TTGCCAGGCCAGCAATTTCCTGCGATCTTTCCGCACTGTGCCAGAGGCCTCGGCACTGGGATTGATTCTC
ACCGACCGCTCATCGAACGTCAATCTAATATCGCTGATACAGAACTGGAACCGATTCATTTTGCATCAAA
TGCATTACGAAATATTCGATTCTAGCAAGAACGCATCCACCTACAGCGGATCTGTGCAAACATCAACGAA
CGCGGAAAACGCGGGCTCTTCAGAAACAAGTGGCTCCTCGGACCTTTACGATTCCATAAGTGATGAGAAC
TCCAAGGAGGACGATCGGGAACGCAGTAAGATCAACGCAGAAACTGACATCAGTAAGATCTTTGGGACCA
AGCAAATCTGTATAAACCGCTGCATCAAATGCCAAGAAGAGAAGATAAAGGAAAGCATTCTACTTGCCTG
CAATTTGTCGTATCCCAACCACATCAAAGATAGTGATCAGTATTTCAACTTTGGCACCATTTTGAAGCGA
TCTCTCAGCTCCGAGAAGAGTATTCAGGCCTTCTGCGAGAGATGTAAGAAGTTTTCGCCAACCAATCAGA
GCGTGAAGGTGACTTCGCTTCCGCAAATTCTGTCCATTAACTGTGGCCTCAACAACGAAAAAGACATTAC
CTTCCTGAAGCGCCAGCTCAATCGCTGCAGCGAAAAGACGACTGTTGATGCGGCCGCTTCCTTGAGCACA
AGCAAGCCGTGTCGATATGGAGCCAACTGTTCGCGAAGTGACTGCCATTTCATGCATCCGGATCGAAAAT
CTCCATCGCACACAAGCCAACCGAATGCTGTCAACAATTCTCCCAATGGACGCCAAAAGTCCTGGTTTCC
CCTTACATTTACTATGGGCATCAATGACCAAGGTGAGGTGCAGGTGCAAACTCAATCAGATGCAAGCAGT
GGCAAATCGGAACAGGAGGAGGAAACGGAAAAGCCACCAACAAAGGGCTTGGACAACAATCGGATGTACG
CGCTGCATGCCGTGGTGTGCCAAGTCGATGATGGTACCCAAAAGAACTTGGTATCGTTGATAAATGTGCA
GCGGCCATACCACACCATGAAACTGGCTGAATCTGCAGATGACCCTCAGAGTCAATGGTATATTTTTAAT
GATTTTAGCATATCGCCCGTTTCGCCACAAGAATCGGTATGGTTCACATTGGATTGGAAAGTTCCTTGCA
TACTCTTCTACAGACACGTAGAGGATGACTCTGAGTCTGCTAGTACTACTAGCTCGACCGTCACGGAAAG
TGAAGAAACCATTCCATCAGAGAGCAGCAGCGGCTCGCCAACAAATCTATCCAACCCTTTTCTAGAGGAA
ATTGTGAGTCCTATGCTAGGCAACTTAAGTGCAGACGCCACGCTGCAGCCCCTGCAGTCAGATGAAATGC
CGCAGTCGGGTGATCTGGTCGCAATGGATGCCGAGTTCGTTACCCTAAATCCAGAGGAAAATGAGATTCG
CCCGGATGGCAAAACGGCGACCATTAAGCCATGCCACATGAGTGTGGCCCGGATTTCATGTATACGAGGA
CAAGGCCCGGCTGAAGGAGTTCCATTCATGGACGATTACATATCCACCCAGGAGAAGGTCGTGGACTACC
TAACTCAGTTCTCGGGAATCAAGCCTGGCGACTTGGACGCTAACTTCAGCAAAAAGCGACTGACTGCCTT
GAAGTACTCATACCAGAAATTAAAATACCTCGTTGACGTAGGAGTAATATTTGTCGGACATGGTCTGAAG
AACGACTTTAGGGTCATAAACATCTATGTACCGTCGGAGCAGATAATAGATACGGTGCACCTGTTTCACA
TGCCACATCATCGCATGGTTTCCCTAAGATTTCTAGCCTGGCATTTCTTGGGTACTAAGATTCAGTCCGA
GACGCACGACTCCATCGAAGATGCACGGACCACTCTGCAGCTCTACAAGCACTATTTGAAGCTGCAGGAG
GAGAAGAAGTTTGCCAACGCTCTCAAGAATCTTTACGAACGCGGAAAGCAGCTGCAGTGGAAGGTTCCAG
AGGACTGACCGCGGTTCGAAGGTAAGCCTATCCCTAACCCTCTCCTCGGTCTCGATTCTACGCGTACCGG
TCATCATCACCATCACCATTGAGTTTAAACCCGCTGATCAGCCTCGACTGTGCCTTCTAAGGCCTGAGCT
CGCTGATCAGCCTCGATCGAGGATCCAGACATGATAAGATACATTGATGAGTTTGGACAAACCACAACTA
GAATGCAGTGAAAAAAATGCTTTATTTGTGAAATTTGTGATGCTATTGCTTTATTTGTAACCATTATAAG
CTGCAATAAACAAGTTAACAACAACAATTGCATTCATTTTATGTTTCAGGTTCAGGGGGAGGTGTGGGAG
GTTTTTTAAAGCAAGTAAAACCTCTACAAATGTGGTATGGCTGATTATGATCAGTCGACCGATGCCCTTG
AGAGCCTTCAACCCAGTCAGCTCCTTCCGGTGGGCGCGGGGCATGACTATCGTCGCCGCACTTATGACTG
TCTTCTTTATCATGCAACTCGTAGGACAGGTGCCGGCAGCGCTCTGGGTCATTTTCGGCGAGGACCGCTT
TCGCTGGAGCGCGACGATGATCGGCCTGTCGCTTGCGGTATTCGGAATCTTGCACGCCCTCGCTCAAGCC
TTCGTCACTGGTCCCGCCACCAAACGTTTCGGCGAGAAGCAGGCCATTATCGCCGGCATGGCGGCCGACG
CGCTGGGCTACGTCTTGCTGGCGTTCGCGACGCGAGGCTGGATGGCCTTCCCCATTATGATTCTTCTCGC
TTCCGGCGGCATCGGGATGCCCGCGTTGCAGGCCATGCTGTCCAGGCAGGTAGATGACGACCATCAGGGA
CAGCTTCAAGGATCGCTCGCGGCTCTTACCAGCCAGCAAAAGGCCAGGAACCGTAAAAAGGCCGCGTTGC
TGGCGTTTTTCCATAGGCTCCGCCCCCCTGACGAGCATCACAAAAATCGACGCTCAAGTCAGAGGTGGCG
AAACCCGACAGGACTATAAAGATACCAGGCGTTTCCCCCTGGAAGCTCCCTCGTGCGCTCTCCTGTTCCG
ACCCTGCCGCTTACCGGATACCTGTCCGCCTTTCTCCCTTCGGGAAGCGTGGCGCTTTCTCAATGCTCAC
GCTGTAGGTATCTCAGTTCGGTGTAGGTCGTTCGCTCCAAGCTGGGCTGTGTGCACGAACCCCCCGTTCA
GCCCGACCGCTGCGCCTTATCCGGTAACTATCGTCTTGAGTCCAACCCGGTAAGACACGACTTATCGCCA
CTGGCAGCAGCCACTGGTAACAGGATTAGCAGAGCGAGGTATGTAGGCGGTGCTACAGAGTTCTTGAAGT
GGTGGCCTAACTACGGCTACACTAGAAGGACAGTATTTGGTATCTGCGCTCTGCTGAAGCCAGTTACCTT
CGGAAAAAGAGTTGGTAGCTCTTGATCCGGCAAACAAACCACCGCTGGTAGCGGTGGTTTTTTTGTTTGC
AAGCAGCAGATTACGCGCAGAAAAAAAGGATCTCAAGAAGATCCTTTGATCTTTTCTACGGGGTCTGACG
CTCAGTGGAACGAAAACTCACGTTAAGGGATTTTGGTCATGAGATTATCAAAAAGGATCTTCACCTAGAT
CCTTTTAAATTAAAAATGAAGTTTTAAATCAATCTAAAGTATATATGAGTAAACTTGGTCTGACAGTTAC
CAATGCTTAATCAGTGAGGCACCTATCTCAGCGATCTGTCTATTTCGTTCATCCATAGTTGCCTGACTCC
CCGTCGTGTAGATAACTACGATACGGGAGGGCTTACCATCTGGCCCCAGTGCTGCAATGATACCGCGAGA
CCCACGCTCACCGGCTCCAGATTTATCAGCAATAAACCAGCCAGCCGGAAGGGCCGAGCGCAGAAGTGGT
CCTGCAACTTTATCCGCCTCCATCCAGTCTATTAATTGTTGCCGGGAAGCTAGAGTAAGTAGTTCGCCAG
TTAATAGTTTGCGCAACGTTGTTGCCATTGCTGCAGGCATCGTGGTGTCACGCTCGTCGTTTGGTATGGC
TTCATTCAGCTCCGGTTCCCAACGATCAAGGCGAGTTACATGATCCCCCATGTTGTGCAAAAAAGCGGTT
AGCTCCTTCGGTCCTCCGATCGTTGTCAGAAGTAAGTTGGCCGCAGTGTTATCACTCATGGTTATGGCAG
CACTGCATAATTCTCTTACTGTCATGCCATCCGTAAGATGCTTTTCTGTGACTGGTGAGTACTCAACCAA
GTCATTCTGAGAATAGTGTATGCGGCGACCGAGTTGCTCTTGCCCGGCGTCAACACGGGATAATACCGCG
CCACATAGCAGAACTTTAAAAGTGCTCATCATTGGAAAACGTTCTTCGGGGCGAAAACTCTCAAGGATCT
TACCGCTGTTGAGATCCAGTTCGATGTAACCCACTCGTGCACCCAACTGATCTTCAGCATCTTTTACTTT
CACCAGCGTTTCTGGGTGAGCAAAAACAGGAAGGCAAAATGCCGCAAAAAAGGGAATAAGGGCGACACGG
AAATGTTGAATACTCATACTCTTCCTTTTTCAATATTATTGAAGCATTTATCAGGGTTATTGTCTCATGA
GCGGATACATATTTGAATGTATTTAGAAAAATAAACAAATAGGGGTTCCGCGCACATTTCCCCGAAAAGT
GCCACCTGACGTCTAAGAAACCATTATTATCATGACATTAACCTATAAAAATAGGCGTATCACGAGGCCC
TTTCGT
Features (pLannotate 1.2.2; 11 found; start..end, strand, type, name):
     56..2568    +  promoter       Ac5 promoter: Drosophila melanogaster actin 5C promoter
   2588..2653    +  CDS            N (fragment): REGN_LAMBD - Experimental evidence at protein level: Swiss-Prot protein existence level 1. Plays a role as a transcriptional antitermination factor that allows the virus to initiate its lytic phase. Activates expression of the delayed viral early genes by modifying host RNA polymerase (RNAP) into a form that is resistant to termination signals. This antitermination function requires the host NusA protein which serves to stabilize the interaction between antitermination protein N and host RNA polymerase. From Escherichia phage lambda (Bacteriophage lambda).
   2678..2704    +  CDS            3xHA (fragment): three tandem HA epitope tags
   2732..6445    +  CDS            PAN2: PAN2_DROME - Experimental evidence at protein level: Swiss-Prot protein existence level 1. Catalytic subunit of the poly(A)-nuclease (PAN) deadenylation complex, one of two cytoplasmic mRNA deadenylases involved in general and miRNA-mediated mRNA turnover. PAN specifically shortens poly(A) tails of RNA and the activity is stimulated by poly(A)-binding protein (PABP). PAN deadenylation is followed by rapid degradation of the shortened mRNA tails by the CCR4-NOT complex. Deadenylated mRNAs are then degraded by two alternative mechanisms, namely exosome-mediated 3'-5' exonucleolytic degradation,
   6461..6502    +  CDS            V5 tag: epitope tag from simian virus 5
   6602..6736    -  polyA_signal   SV40 poly(A) signal: SV40 polyadenylation signal
   6759..6843    -  CDS            large T antigen (fragment): large T antigen from SV40 (simian virus 40)
   6844..7314    +  CDS            TcR (fragment): tetracycline efflux protein; tet; confers resistance to tetracycline
   7358..7946    -  rep_origin     ori: high-copy-number ColE1/pMB1/pBR322/pUC origin of replication
   8117..8977    -  CDS            AmpR: β-lactamase; bla; confers resistance to ampicillin, carbenicillin, and related antibiotics
   8978..9082    -  promoter       AmpR promoter: bla
