[The description below was written by a language model from this plasmid's Addgene catalogue record and pLannotate feature annotations shown in this document.]
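Description:
pAc5.1B-lambdaN-HA-DmPAN2-del130-133G-dsRNAres_Y is a 9,176 nt insect expression plasmid. The catalogue lists its backbone as unknown, although the name and annotated parts point to a pAc5.1-type vector. It is propagated in E. coli through a ColE1/pUC-family origin and selected with ampicillin via the AmpR (β-lactamase) gene and its bla promoter. The record lists it as low copy, even though this origin is usually annotated as high copy. A fragment of a tetracycline resistance gene and a small piece of SV40 large T antigen are also detected. These look like non-functional backbone remnants, and no insect-cell selection marker is annotated.

The payload is driven by the constitutive Drosophila melanogaster actin 5C (Ac5) promoter, which is widely used in fly cell lines. It directs a fusion protein made up of a short fragment of the bacteriophage lambda N protein, an HA epitope (annotated as a partial 3xHA match) and the Drosophila PAN2 coding sequence. PAN2 is the catalytic subunit of the PAN2–PAN3 poly(A)-nuclease deadenylation complex. A V5 tag sequence lies downstream of the ORF, but the record does not show whether it is translated in frame. An SV40 polyadenylation signal follows. By its name, the insert carries a small deletion around residues 130–133, apparently replaced by glycine, and is dsRNA-resistant, though the record does not define these changes further.

A lambda N peptide is typically used to tether a protein to reporter mRNAs carrying BoxB hairpins. The dsRNA-resistant coding sequence would allow expression while endogenous PAN2 is depleted by RNAi. These features suggest tethering and complementation assays of mRNA deadenylation and decay in insect cells.
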