Addgene plasmid #148063: pAc5.1B-lambdaN-HA-DmPAN2-del130-133G-dsRNAres_Y
Purpose: Insect Expression of DmPAN2-del130-133G-dsRNAres
Depositing lab: Elisa Izaurralde. Depositing organization: Max Planck Institute for Developmental Biology. Publication: An asymmetric PAN3 dimer recruits a single PAN2 exonuclease to mediate mRNA deadenylation and decay. Jonas S, Christie M, Peter D, Bhandari D, Loh B, Huntzinger E, Weichenrieder O, Izaurralde E. Nat Struct Mol Biol. 2014 Jul;21(7):599-608. doi: 10.1038/nsmb.2837. Epub 2014 Jun 1. PubMed 24880343.
Backbone
  Vector backbone: Unknown
  Vector type: Insect Expression
Growth in bacteria
  Bacterial resistance: Ampicillin, 100 μg/mL
  Growth temperature: 37°C
  Growth strain: DH5alpha
  Copy number: Low Copy
Gene/Insert
  Gene/Insert name: DmPAN2-del130-133G-dsRNAres
  Species: D. melanogaster (fly)
  Entrez Gene: PAN2 (a.k.a. Dmel_CG8232, A1Z7K9, CG8232, Dmel\CG8232, Pan2, pan2)
  Cloning method: Unknown
Terms and licenses: Academic/Nonprofit Terms; Industry Terms: Not Available to Industry
Depositor comments: ORF extracted from NCBI: LP04771. Plasmids from this collection were made available to the research community and donated after the lab closed. Please note that the sequence provided by the depositing laboratory may be theoretical/predicted or based on Sanger sequencing results. There may be discrepancies between sequencing results obtained by Addgene and the depositor sequence. If an Addgene verified sequence is not available, please contact before placing your order to request that our lab fully sequence the plasmid.
How to cite: pAc5.1B-lambdaN-HA-DmPAN2-del130-133G-dsRNAres_Y was a gift from Elisa Izaurralde (Addgene plasmid # 148063 ; http://n2t.net/addgene:148063 ; RRID:Addgene_148063)
